>Addgene plasmid #32175 | LHP938 - Gal1-HA-Ub | addgene partial sequence | sequence record 38105 | GAL1 5'-AATATACCTCTATACTTTAACGTC-3'
TCTAGCAGCTGTATACGACTCACTATAGGGAATATTAAGCTTGGTACCGAGCTCGGATCCACTAGTAACG
GCCGCCAGTGTGCTGGAATTCATTATGTGTTACCCATACGACGTTCCAGACTACGCTAGCTTGGGTATGC
AGATCTTCGTCAAGACGTTAACCGGTAAAACCATAACTCTAGAAGTTGAATCTTCCGATACCATCGACAA
CGTTAAGTCGAAAATTCAAGACAAGGAAGGCATTCCACCTGATCAACAAAGATTGATCTTTGCCGGTAAG
CAGCTCGAGGACGGTAGAACGCTGTCTGATTACAACATTCAGAAGGAGTCGACCTTACATCTTGTCTTAA
GACTAAGAGGTGGTTGAGGTACCAAGATGGCCTTTGGTGGGTTGAAGAAGGAAAAAGACAGAAACGACTT
AATTACCTACTTGAAAAAAGCCTGTGAGTAAACAGGCCCCTTTTCCTTTGTCGATATCATGTAATTAGTT
ATGTCACGCTTACATTCACGCCCTCCCCCCACATCCGCTCTAACCGAAAAGGAAGGAGTTAGACAACCTG
AAGTCTAGGTCCCTATTTATTTTTTTATAGTTATGTTAGTATTAAGAACGTTATTTATATTTCAAATTTT
TCTTTTTTTTCTGTACAGACGCGTGTACGCATGTAACATTATACTGAAAACCTTGCTTGAGAAGGTTTTG
GGACGCTCGAAGGCTTTAATTTGCAAGCTTATCGATGATAAGCTGTCAAACATGAGAATTCTGCAGATAT
CCATCACACTGGCGGCCGCTCGAGCATGCATCTAGAGGGCCGCATCATGTAATTAGTTATGTCACGCTTA
CATTCAC
