[The description below was written by a language model from this plasmid's Addgene catalogue record.]
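Description:
LHP938 - Gal1-HA-Ub is a yeast expression plasmid built on the commercial pYES2 backbone (about 5.8 kb without insert), a shuttle vector that moves between Escherichia coli and Saccharomyces cerevisiae. In bacteria it is maintained at high copy and selected with ampicillin. In yeast it is selected through the URA3 auxotrophic marker, which complements uracil auxotrophy in ura3 strains, and it replicates episomally from the 2 µm origin noted by the depositor, which typically gives multicopy maintenance.

The catalogue entry does not fill in a gene or insert name, species, or insert size, so the payload can only be inferred from the plasmid name, which indicates HA epitope-tagged ubiquitin placed under the GAL1 promoter. This fits the listed sequencing primers, which read in from the GAL1 promoter on the 5′ side and the CYC1 terminator on the 3′ side, the regulatory elements that flank the cloning site in pYES2. GAL1 is a tightly regulated promoter that is induced by galactose and repressed by glucose, allowing conditional expression of the insert. The fragment was cloned non-directionally into a single EcoRI site, which is retained at both junctions, and the depositor states that insert orientation was confirmed by sequencing.

The record gives no explicit purpose. A galactose-inducible, HA-tagged ubiquitin of this kind would generally be used to overexpress tagged ubiquitin in yeast so that ubiquitin-conjugated proteins can be detected or isolated with anti-HA antibodies. No feature table was supplied, so the position of the tag and exact boundaries of the elements cannot be confirmed here.
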