Addgene plasmid #32175: LHP938 - Gal1-HA-Ub
Depositing lab: Linda Hicke. Depositing organization: Northwestern University.
Backbone
  Vector backbone: pYES2
  Backbone manufacturer: Invitrogen
  Backbone size w/o insert (bp): 5800
  Vector type: Yeast Expression
  Selectable markers: URA3
Growth in bacteria
  Bacterial resistance: Ampicillin, 100 μg/mL
  Growth temperature: 37°C
  Growth strain: DH5alpha
  Copy number: High Copy
Gene/Insert
  Cloning method: Restriction Enzyme; 5′ cloning site EcoRI (not destroyed); 3′ cloning site EcoRI (not destroyed)
  Sequencing primers: 5′ Gal1; 3′ Cyc1
Terms and licenses: Academic/Nonprofit Terms; Industry Terms: Not Available to Industry
Depositor comments: 2 µm S. cerevisiae origin. Orientation of insert determined by sequencing.
How to cite: LHP938 - Gal1-HA-Ub was a gift from Linda Hicke (Addgene plasmid # 32175 ; http://n2t.net/addgene:32175 ; RRID:Addgene_32175)
